Addgene plasmid #188700: p3e tdTomato
Purpose: Gateway 3' element encoding tdTomato
Depositing lab: David Tobin. Depositing organization: Duke University. Publication: The Macrophage-Specific Promoter mfap4 Allows Live, Long-Term Analysis of Macrophage Behavior during Mycobacterial Infection in Zebrafish. Walton EM, Cronan MR, Beerman RW, Tobin DM. PLoS One. 2015 Oct 7;10(10):e0138949. doi: 10.1371/journal.pone.0138949. eCollection 2015. PONE-D-15-31888 PubMed 26445458.
Backbone
  Vector backbone: pDONR p2r-p3
  Vector type: Mammalian Expression, Synthetic Biology
Growth in bacteria
  Bacterial resistance: Kanamycin, 50 μg/mL
  Growth temperature: 37°C
  Growth strain: DH5alpha
  Copy number: High Copy
Gene/Insert
  Gene/Insert name: tdTomato
  Species: Synthetic
  Insert size (bp): 1428
  Cloning method: Gateway Cloning
Terms and licenses: Academic/Nonprofit Terms; Industry Terms: Not Available to Industry
How to cite: p3e tdTomato was a gift from David Tobin (Addgene plasmid # 188700 ; http://n2t.net/addgene:188700 ; RRID:Addgene_188700)
