[The description below was written by a language model from this plasmid's Addgene catalogue record and pLannotate feature annotations shown in this document.]
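Description:
p3e tdTomato is a Gateway 3′ entry clone built in the pDONR P2R-P3 backbone, carrying the tdTomato coding sequence as a promoterless module for multisite Gateway assembly. It is a small bacterial plasmid of about 4.1 kb, propagated in E. coli from a high-copy ColE1/pUC-type origin and selected with kanamycin through an aminoglycoside phosphotransferase (KanR) gene. The rrnB T1 and T2 transcription terminators sit upstream of the recombination cassette, a standard pDONR feature that insulates the insert from read-through transcription in bacteria. A T7 promoter lies on the far side of the cassette. The short lacI and lacZα fragments called by the annotation are backbone remnants rather than functional genes.

The payload is the 1,428 bp tdTomato open reading frame, a synthetic tandem-dimer orange-red fluorescent protein derived from the Discosoma red protein. It is flanked by Gateway recombination sites: an attR2 site on the upstream side and, downstream, a region annotated as an attB3 core overlapping a fragment labelled attL1. This downstream region most likely corresponds to the attL3 site expected of a P2R-P3 entry clone, although the automated annotation does not name it as such. These sites let an LR reaction join tdTomato downstream of a 5′ element (typically a promoter) and a middle element in a destination vector.

No eukaryotic promoter, polyadenylation signal or other expression element is annotated, so expression depends entirely on the partners it is recombined with, even though the catalogue lists the vector type as mammalian expression and synthetic biology. The associated publication concerns a macrophage-specific promoter used for live imaging in zebrafish. This suggests use in building fluorescent reporter or fusion transgenes, but the record states only that the plasmid is a 3′ element encoding tdTomato.
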