Features (pLannotate 1.2.2; 11 found; start..end, strand, type, name):
    121..213     +  CDS            lacI (fragment): lac repressor; lacI; The lac repressor binds to the lac operator to inhibit transcription in E. coli. This inhibition can be relieved by adding lactose or isopropyl-β-D-thiogalactopyranoside (IPTG).
    268..295     -  terminator     rrnB T2 terminator: transcription terminator T2 from the E. coli rrnB gene
    427..470     +  terminator     rrnB T1 terminator: Escherichia coli rrnB; transcription terminator T1 from the E. coli rrnB gene
    517..553     -  CDS            lacZα (fragment): LacZα fragment of β-galactosidase; lacZ fragment
    624..747     -  protein_bind   attR2: mutant version of attR; recombination site for the Gateway® LR reaction LR Clonase™
    753..2180    +  CDS            tdTomato: tdTomato is a basic (constitutively fluorescent) orange fluorescent protein published in 2004, derived from Discosoma sp.. It is reported to be a somewhat slowly-maturing tandem dimer with low acid sensitivity.
   2184..2204    -  protein_bind   attB3: mutant version of attB; core recombination site for the Gateway® BP reaction BP Clonase™
   2195..2280    -  protein_bind   attL1 (fragment): mutant version of attL; recombination site for the Gateway® LR reaction LR Clonase™
   2317..2335    -  promoter       T7 promoter: promoter for bacteriophage T7 RNA polymerase
   2469..3278    +  CDS            KanR: aminoglycoside phosphotransferase; aph(3')-Ia; confers resistance to kanamycin in bacteria or G418 (Geneticin®) in eukaryotes
   3425..4013    +  rep_origin     ori: high-copy-number ColE1/pMB1/pBR322/pUC origin of replication
>Addgene plasmid #188700 | p3e tdTomato | addgene full sequence | sequence record 370673 | Addgene NGS Result
CTTTCCTGCGTTATCCCCTGATTCTGTGGATAACCGTATTACCGCCTTTGAGTGAGCTGATACCGCTCGC
CGCAGCCGAACGACCGAGCGCAGCGAGTCAGTGAGCGAGGAAGCGGAAGAGCGCCCAATACGCAAACCGC
CTCTCCCCGCGCGTTGGCCGATTCATTAATGCAGCTGGCACGACAGGTTTCCCGACTGGAAAGCGGGCAG
TGAGCGCAACGCAATTAATACGCGTACCGCTAGCCAGGAAGAGTTTGTAGAAACGCAAAAAGGCCATCCG
TCAGGATGGCCTTCTGCTTAGTTTGATGCCTGGCAGTTTATGGCGGGCGTCCTGCCCGCCACCCTCCGGG
CCGTTGCTTCACAACGTTCAAATCCGCTCCCGGCGGATTTGTCCTACTCAGGAGAGCGTTCACCGACAAA
CAACAGATAAAACGAAAGGCCCAGTCTTCCGACTGAGCCTTTCGTTTTATTTGATGCCTGGCAGTTCCCT
ACTCTCGCGTTAACGCTAGCATGGATGTTTTCCCAGTCACGACGTTGTAAAACGACGGCCAGTCTTAAGC
TCGGGCCCTGCAGCTCTAGAGCTCGAATTCTACAGGTCACTAATACCATCTAAGTAGTTGGTTCATAGTG
ACTGCATATGTTGTGTTTTACAGTATTATGTAGTCTGTTTTTTATGCAAAATCTAATTTAATATATTGAT
ATTTATATCATTTTACGTTTCTCGTTCAACTTTCTTGTACAAAGTGGGGACCATGGTGAGCAAGGGCGAG
GAGGTCATCAAAGAGTTCATGCGCTTCAAGGTGCGCATGGAGGGCTCCATGAACGGCCACGAGTTCGAGA
TCGAGGGCGAGGGCGAGGGCCGCCCCTACGAGGGCACCCAGACCGCCAAGCTGAAGGTGACCAAGGGCGG
CCCCCTGCCCTTCGCCTGGGACATCCTGTCCCCCCAGTTCATGTACGGCTCCAAGGCGTACGTGAAGCAC
CCCGCCGACATCCCCGATTACAAGAAGCTGTCCTTCCCCGAGGGCTTCAAGTGGGAGCGCGTGATGAACT
TCGAGGACGGCGGTCTGGTGACCGTGACCCAGGACTCCTCCCTGCAGGACGGCACGCTGATCTACAAGGT
GAAGATGCGCGGCACCAACTTCCCCCCCGACGGCCCCGTAATGCAGAAGAAGACCATGGGCTGGGAGGCC
TCCACCGAGCGCCTGTACCCCCGCGACGGCGTGCTGAAGGGCGAGATCCACCAGGCCCTGAAGCTGAAGG
ACGGCGGCCACTACCTGGTGGAGTTCAAGACCATCTACATGGCCAAGAAGCCCGTGCAACTGCCCGGCTA
CTACTACGTGGACACCAAGCTGGACATCACCTCCCACAACGAGGACTACACCATCGTGGAACAGTACGAG
CGCTCCGAGGGCCGCCACCACCTGTTCCTGGGGCATGGCACCGGCAGCACCGGCAGCGGCAGCTCCGGCA
CCGCCTCCTCCGAGGACAACAACATGGCCGTCATCAAAGAGTTCATGCGCTTCAAGGTGCGCATGGAGGG
CTCCATGAACGGCCACGAGTTCGAGATCGAGGGCGAGGGCGAGGGCCGCCCCTACGAGGGCACCCAGACC
GCCAAGCTGAAGGTGACCAAGGGCGGCCCCCTGCCCTTCGCCTGGGACATCCTGTCCCCCCAGTTCATGT
ACGGCTCCAAGGCGTACGTGAAGCACCCCGCCGACATCCCCGATTACAAGAAGCTGTCCTTCCCCGAGGG
CTTCAAGTGGGAGCGCGTGATGAACTTCGAGGACGGCGGTCTGGTGACCGTGACCCAGGACTCCTCCCTG
CAGGACGGCACGCTGATCTACAAGGTGAAGATGCGCGGCACCAACTTCCCCCCCGACGGCCCCGTAATGC
AGAAGAAGACCATGGGCTGGGAGGCCTCCACCGAGCGCCTGTACCCCCGCGACGGCGTGCTGAAGGGCGA
GATCCACCAGGCCCTGAAGCTGAAGGACGGCGGCCACTACCTGGTGGAGTTCAAGACCATCTACATGGCC
AAGAAGCCCGTGCAACTGCCCGGCTACTACTACGTGGACACCAAGCTGGACATCACCTCCCACAACGAGG
ACTACACCATCGTGGAACAGTACGAGCGCTCCGAGGGCCGCCACCACCTGTTCCTGTACGGCATGGACGA
GCTGTACAAGTAACAACTTTATTATACAAAGTTGGCATTATAAAAAAGCATTGCTTATCAATTTGTTGCA
ACGAACAGGTCACTATCAGTCAAAATAAAATCATTATTTGGAGCTCCATGGTAGCGTTAACGCGGCCGCG
ATATCCCCTATAGTGAGTCGTATTACATGGTCATAGCTGTTTCCTGGCAGCTCTGGCCCGTGTCTCAAAA
TCTCTGATGTTACATTGCACAAGATAAAAATATATCATCATGAACAATAAAACTGTCTGCTTACATAAAC
AGTAATACAAGGGGTGTTATGAGCCATATTCAACGGGAAACGTCGAGGCCGCGATTAAATTCCAACATGG
ATGCTGATTTATATGGGTATAAATGGGCTCGCGATAATGTCGGGCAATCAGGTGCGACAATCTATCGCTT
GTATGGGAAGCCCGATGCGCCAGAGTTGTTTCTGAAACATGGCAAAGGTAGCGTTGCCAATGATGTTACA
GATGAGATGGTCAGACTAAACTGGCTGACGGAATTTATGCCTCTTCCGACCATCAAGCATTTTATCCGTA
CTCCTGATGATGCATGGTTACTCACCACTGCGATCCCCGGAAAAACAGCATTCCAGGTATTAGAAGAATA
TCCTGATTCAGGTGAAAATATTGTTGATGCGCTGGCAGTGTTCCTGCGCCGGTTGCATTCGATTCCTGTT
TGTAATTGTCCTTTTAACAGCGATCGCGTATTTCGTCTCGCTCAGGCGCAATCACGAATGAATAACGGTT
TGGTTGATGCGAGTGATTTTGATGACGAGCGTAATGGCTGGCCTGTTGAACAAGTCTGGAAAGAAATGCA
TAAACTTTTGCCATTCTCACCGGATTCAGTCGTCACTCATGGTGATTTCTCACTTGATAACCTTATTTTT
GACGAGGGGAAATTAATAGGTTGTATTGATGTTGGACGAGTCGGAATCGCAGACCGATACCAGGATCTTG
CCATCCTATGGAACTGCCTCGGTGAGTTTTCTCCTTCATTACAGAAACGGCTTTTTCAAAAATATGGTAT
TGATAATCCTGATATGAATAAATTGCAGTTTCATTTGATGCTCGATGAGTTTTTCTAATCAGAATTGGTT
AATTGGTTGTAACACTGGCAGAGCATTACGCTGACTTGACGGGACGGCGCAAGCTCATGACCAAAATCCC
TTAACGTGAGTTACGCGTCGTTCCACTGAGCGTCAGACCCCGTAGAAAAGATCAAAGGATCTTCTTGAGA
TCCTTTTTTTCTGCGCGTAATCTGCTGCTTGCAAACAAAAAAACCACCGCTACCAGCGGTGGTTTGTTTG
CCGGATCAAGAGCTACCAACTCTTTTTCCGAAGGTAACTGGCTTCAGCAGAGCGCAGATACCAAATACTG
TTCTTCTAGTGTAGCCGTAGTTAGGCCACCACTTCAAGAACTCTGTAGCACCGCCTACATACCTCGCTCT
GCTAATCCTGTTACCAGTGGCTGCTGCCAGTGGCGATAAGTCGTGTCTTACCGGGTTGGACTCAAGACGA
TAGTTACCGGATAAGGCGCAGCGGTCGGGCTGAACGGGGGGTTCGTGCACACAGCCCAGCTTGGAGCGAA
CGACCTACACCGAACTGAGATACCTACAGCGTGAGCTATGAGAAAGCGCCACGCTTCCCGAAGGGAGAAA
GGCGGACAGGTATCCGGTAAGCGGCAGGGTCGGAACAGGAGAGCGCACGAGGGAGCTTCCAGGGGGAAAC
GCCTGGTATCTTTATAGTCCTGTCGGGTTTCGCCACCTCTGACTTGAGCGTCGATTTTTGTGATGCTCGT
CAGGGGGGCGGAGCCTATGGAAAAACGCCAGCAACGCGGCCTTTTTACGGTTCCTGGCCTTTTGCTGGCC
TTTTGCTCACATGTT
